Addgene plasmid #25126: PP-TRX3
Purpose: Bacterial expression for structure determination; may not be full ORF
Depositing lab: Cheryl Arrowsmith. Depositing organization: University of Toronto.
Backbone
  Vector backbone: pET15-MHL
  Backbone manufacturer: SGC
  Backbone size w/o insert (bp): 7737
  Vector type: Bacterial Expression
Growth in bacteria
  Bacterial resistance: Ampicillin, 100 μg/mL
  Growth temperature: 37°C
  Growth strain: DH5alpha
  Copy number: Low Copy
Gene/Insert
  Gene/Insert name: PFI0790w:C34865 (alt names: PDB: 3CXG; thioredoxin PFI0790w)
  Species: Plasmodium falciparum
  Insert size (bp): 345
  Entrez Gene: Trx3
  Tag / fusion protein: His (N terminal on insert)
  Cloning method: Restriction Enzyme
  Sequencing primers: 5′ T7; 3′ T7-term
Terms and licenses: Academic/Nonprofit Terms; Industry Terms: Not Available to Industry
Depositor comments: PDB: 3CXG. http://www.thesgc.org/structures/3CXG/ .
How to cite: PP-TRX3 was a gift from Cheryl Arrowsmith (Addgene plasmid # 25126 ; http://n2t.net/addgene:25126 ; RRID:Addgene_25126)
