[The description below was written by a language model from this plasmid's Addgene catalogue record.]
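Description:
PP-TRX3 is a bacterial expression plasmid built on the pET15-MHL backbone, a structural genomics vector of about 7.7 kb before insertion. It carries a 345 bp fragment of the Plasmodium falciparum thioredoxin gene PFI0790w (Trx3), introduced by restriction enzyme cloning. The plasmid is selected with ampicillin, is recorded as low copy, and is maintained in a standard cloning strain of E. coli. The record does not list the origin of replication, and no feature table is provided, so the details of the backbone elements cannot be confirmed beyond the catalogue fields.

The insert is fused to an N-terminal His tag, which allows the recombinant protein to be purified by immobilised metal affinity chromatography. The promoter is not stated explicitly, but the pET-type backbone and the use of T7 and T7-terminator sequencing primers flanking the insert are consistent with a T7 promoter/terminator expression cassette, which would require a host supplying T7 RNA polymerase for protein production.

The construct was made to produce protein for structure determination, and the record links it to a deposited crystal structure of this thioredoxin. The depositor notes that the insert may not represent the full open reading frame, as is common for constructs whose boundaries are trimmed to favour soluble, crystallisable protein. Users interested in the complete native protein should therefore check the insert boundaries against the annotated gene. Typical uses would be recombinant expression and purification of this parasite thioredoxin for structural, biochemical or redox-related studies.
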