>Addgene plasmid #25126 | PP-TRX3 | depositor partial sequence | sequence record 11600 | Author sequence
CAGAGCATCTACATCGAGTTAAAGAACACCGGCTCTCTGAACCAAGTGTTTTCCTCGACGCAGAACAGCT
CCATTGTTATCAAATTCGGTGCGGTCTGGTGTAAACCGTGCAATAAGATTAAAGAGTACTTCAAAAACCA
GCTGAACTACTACTACGTGACCCTGGTCGATATCGACGTAGACATTCACCCAAAGTTGAATGACCAGCAT
AATATCAAAGCCCTGCCTACTTTTGAGTTTTACTTCAACCTGAACAACGAGTGGGTGCTTGTTCACACAG
TAGAAGGGGCAAATCAAAATGACATTGAGAAAGCTTTCCAGAAGTACTGCCTGGAAAAAGCGAAA
