>Addgene plasmid #25126 | PP-TRX3 | addgene partial sequence | sequence record 31203 | 25126 with T7
CTGAATATTTTGTTTACTTTAAGAAGGAGATATACCATGCATCATCATCATCATCACAGCAGCGGCAGAG
AAAACTTGTATTTCCAGGGCCAGAGCATCTACATCGAGTTAAAGAACACCGGCTCTCTGAACCAAGTGTT
TTCCTCGACGCAGAACAGCTCCATTGTTATCAAATTCGGTGCGGTCTGGTGTAAACCGTGCAATAAGATT
AAAGAGTACTTCAAAAACCAGCTGAACTACTACTACGTGACCCTGGTCGATATCGACGTAGACATTCACC
CAAAGTTGAATGACCAGCATAATATCAAAGCCCTGCCTACTTTTGAGTTTTACTTCAACCTGAACAACGA
GTGGGTGCTTGTTCACACAGTAGAAGGGGCAAATCAAAATGACATTGAGAAAGCTTTCCAGAAGTACTGC
CTGGAAAAAGCGAAATGATGACGAAGCTTGCGGCCGCACTCGAGGATCCGGCTGCTAACAAAGCCCGAAA
GGAAGCTGAGTTGGCTGCTGCCACCGCTGAGCAATAACTAGCATAACCCCTTGGGGCCTCTAAACGGGTC
TTGAGGGGTTTTTTGCTGAAAGGAGGAACTATATCCGGATATCCCGCAAGAGGCCCGGCAGTACCGGCAT
AACCAAGCCTATGCCTACAGCATCCAGGGTGACGGTGCCGAGGATGACGATGAGCGCATTGTTAGATTTC
ATACACGGTGCCTGACTGCGTTAGCAATTTAACTGTGATAAACTACCGCATTAAAGCTTATCGATGATAA
GCTGTCAAACATGAGAATTCTTGAAGACGAAAGGGCCTCGTGATACGCCTATTTTTATAGGTTAATGTCA
TGATAATAATGGTTTCTTAGACGTCAGGTGGCACTTTTCGGGGAAATGTGCGCGGAACCCCTATTTGTTT
ATTTTTCTAAATACATTCAAATATGTATCCGCTCATGAGACAATAACCCTGATAAATGC
